Addgene plasmid #232902: pRS313-rad53-5004
Purpose: Plasmid carrying the rad53-5004 allele with its native promoter and terminator.
Depositing lab: Jolanda Van Leeuwen. Depositing organization: University of Massachusetts, Worcester. Publication: The modifiers that cause changes in gene essentiality. Batte A, Bosch-Guiteras N, Pons C, Ota M, Lopes M, Sharma S, Tellini N, Paltenghi C, Conti M, Kan KT, Ho UL, Wiederkehr M, Barraud J, Ashe M, Aloy P, Liti G, Chabes A, Parts L, van Leeuwen J. Cell Syst. 2026 Mar 2:101515. doi: 10.1016/j.cels.2025.101515. PubMed 41775267.
Backbone
  Vector backbone: pRS313
  Backbone manufacturer: Sikorski and Hieter, 1989, Genetics
  Backbone size w/o insert (bp): 4967
  Vector type: Yeast Expression
  Selectable markers: HIS3
Growth in bacteria
  Bacterial resistance: Ampicillin, 100 μg/mL
  Growth temperature: 37°C
  Growth strain: DH5alpha
  Copy number: High Copy
Gene/Insert
  Gene/Insert name: RAD53 (alt name: YPL153C)
  Species: S. cerevisiae (budding yeast)
  Insert size (bp): 3318
  Mutation: T600C, A680G, A1094T, C1615T, C2228A
  Entrez Gene: RAD53 (a.k.a. YPL153C, LSD1, MEC2, SPK1)
  Cloning method: Other
Terms and licenses: Academic/Nonprofit Terms; Industry Terms: Not Available to Industry
How to cite: pRS313-rad53-5004 was a gift from Jolanda Van Leeuwen (Addgene plasmid # 232902 ; http://n2t.net/addgene:232902 ; RRID:Addgene_232902)
