[The description below was written by a language model from this plasmid's Addgene catalogue record and pLannotate feature annotations shown in this document.]
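Description:
pRS313-rad53-5004 is a yeast–E. coli shuttle plasmid built on pRS313, a low-copy centromeric vector of the pRS series. In budding yeast it is maintained through a CEN6 centromere fused to an autonomously replicating sequence, which keeps it at roughly chromosomal copy number and gives stable segregation. It is selected by complementation of histidine auxotrophy through the HIS3 marker, driven by its own promoter. In E. coli it replicates from a high-copy ColE1/pUC-type origin and is selected with ampicillin via the β-lactamase gene. The backbone also carries the usual pBluescript-derived elements: an f1 phage origin, lac promoter/operator and lacZα remnants, and T3 and T7 promoters flanking what remains of the multiple cloning site. The small annotated fragments of rop, bom, lacI and MRM1/PET56 are backbone or HIS3-flanking remnants rather than functional parts.

The insert is a genomic fragment of about 3.3 kb from S. cerevisiae containing RAD53 (YPL153C). This gene encodes the essential checkpoint kinase that controls the S-phase checkpoint and the G1 and G2 DNA damage checkpoints. The open reading frame lies in reverse orientation between the T3 and T7 promoters and is expressed from its native promoter and terminator rather than from a heterologous promoter. The flanking genomic sequence includes a short annotated stretch of a neighbouring predicted ORF. The rad53-5004 allele carries five nucleotide substitutions (T600C, A680G, A1094T, C1615T and C2228A). The record does not state the resulting amino acid changes or the phenotype of the allele. The sequenced plasmid is about 8.4 kb. The associated study concerns genetic modifiers that alter gene essentiality, so the plasmid likely serves to supply this mutant allele at near-native expression levels in yeast for such genetic analyses.
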