Features (pLannotate 1.2.2; 21 found; start..end, strand, type, name):
    104..184     +  CDS            MRM1 (fragment): MRM1_YEAST - Also known as PET56 From Saccharomyces cerevisiae (strain ATCC 204508 / S288c) (Baker's yeast).
    185..234     -  misc_feature   bom (fragment): basis of mobility region from pBR322
    336..371     -  CDS            rop (fragment): Rop protein, which maintains plasmids at low copy number; rop
    446..949     +  misc_feature   CEN/ARS: S. cerevisiae CEN6 centromere fused to an autonomously replicating sequence
    979..1083    +  promoter       AmpR promoter: bla
   1084..1944    +  CDS            AmpR: β-lactamase; bla; confers resistance to ampicillin, carbenicillin, and related antibiotics
   2115..2703    +  rep_origin     ori: high-copy-number ColE1/pMB1/pBR322/pUC origin of replication
   2886..2978    +  CDS            lacI (fragment): lac repressor; lacI; The lac repressor binds to the lac operator to inhibit transcription in E. coli. This inhibition can be relieved by adding lactose or isopropyl-β-D-thiogalactopyranoside (IPTG).
   2991..3012    +  protein_bind   CAP binding site: CAP binding activates transcription in the presence of cAMP. E. coli catabolite activator protein
   3027..3057    +  promoter       lac promoter: promoter for the E. coli lac operon
   3065..3081    +  protein_bind   lac operator: The lac repressor binds to the lac operator to inhibit transcription in E. coli. This inhibition can be relieved by adding lactose or isopropyl-β-D-thiogalactopyranoside (IPTG). lac repressor encoded by lacI
   3126..3144    +  promoter       T3 promoter: promoter for bacteriophage T3 RNA polymerase
   3156..3233    -  misc_feature   MCS (fragment): pBluescript multiple cloning site
   3421..5883    -  CDS            RAD53: RAD53_YEAST - Also known as MEC2, SAD1, SPK1. Experimental evidence at protein level: Swiss-Prot protein existence level 1. Controls S-phase checkpoint as well as G1 and G2 DNA damage checkpoints. Phosphorylates proteins on serine, threonine, and tyrosine. Prevents entry into anaphase and mitotic exit after DNA damage via regulation of the Polo kinase CDC5. Seems to be involved in the phosphorylation of RPH1. From Saccharomyces cerevisiae (strain ATCC 204508 / S288c) (Baker's yeast).
   6293..6388    +  CDS            YP152_YEAST: Protein predicted: Swiss-Prot protein existence level 4. From Saccharomyces cerevisiae (strain ATCC 204508 / S288c) (Baker's yeast).
   6703..6721    -  promoter       T7 promoter: promoter for bacteriophage T7 RNA polymerase
   6724..6881    +  CDS            lacZα (fragment): LacZα fragment of β-galactosidase; lacZ fragment
   6885..7313    +  rep_origin     f1 ori (sequence partly withheld): f1 bacteriophage origin of replication; arrow indicates direction of (+) strand synthesis
   7341..7392    -  misc_feature   bom (fragment): basis of mobility region from pBR322
   7600..8262    -  CDS            HIS3: imidazoleglycerol-phosphate dehydratase, required for histidine biosynthesis; S. cerevisiae HIS3; yeast auxotrophic marker
   8263..54      -  promoter       HIS3 promoter (across the origin): S. cerevisiae HIS3
>Addgene plasmid #232902 | pRS313-rad53-5004 | addgene full sequence | sequence record 462087 | Addgene NGS Result
AAAAAAAAAAATGAAAATCATTACCGAGGCATAAAAAAATATAGAGTGTACTAGAGGAGGCCAAGAGTAA
TAGAAAAAGAAAATTGCGGGAAAGGACTGTGTTATGACTTCCCTGACTAATGCCGTGTTCAAACGATACC
TGGCAGTGACTCCTAGCGCTCACCAAGCTCTTAAAACGGGAATTTATGGTGCACTCTCAGTACAATCTGC
TCTGATGCCGCATAGTTAAGCCAGCCCCGACACCCGCCAACACCCGCTGACGCGCCCTGACGGGCTTGTC
TGCTCCCGGCATCCGCTTACAGACAAGCTGTGACCGTCTCCGGGAGCTGCATGTGTCAGAGGTTTTCACC
GTCATCACCGAAACGCGCGAGACGAAAGGGCCTCGTGATACGCCTATTTTTATAGGTTAATGTCATGATA
ATAATGGTTTCTTAGGGTCCTTTTCATCACGTGCTATAAAAATAATTATAATTTAAATTTTTTAATATAA
ATATATAAATTAAAAATAGAAAGTAAAAAAAGAAATTAAAGAAAAAATAGTTTTTGTTTTCCGAAGATGT
AAAAGACTCTAGGGGGATCGCCAACAAATACTACCTTTTATCTTGCTCTTCCTGCTCTCAGGTATTAATG
CCGAATTGTTTCATCTTGTCTGTGTAGAAGACCACACACGAAAATCCTGTGATTTTACATTTTACTTATC
GTTAATCGAATGTATATCTATTTAATCTGCTTTTCTTGTCTAATAAATATATATGTAAAGTACGCTTTTT
GTTGAAATTTTTTAAACCTTTGTTTATTTTTTTTTCTTCATTCCGTAACTCTTCTACCTTCTTTATTTAC
TTTCTAAAATCCAAATACAAAACATAAAAATAAATAAACACAGAGTAAATTCCCAAATTATTCCATCATT
AAAAGATACGAGGCGCGTGTAAGTTACAGGCAAGCGATCCGTCAGGTGGCACTTTTCGGGGAAATGTGCG
CGGAACCCCTATTTGTTTATTTTTCTAAATACATTCAAATATGTATCCGCTCATGAGACAATAACCCTGA
TAAATGCTTCAATAATATTGAAAAAGGAAGAGTATGAGTATTCAACATTTCCGTGTCGCCCTTATTCCCT
TTTTTGCGGCATTTTGCCTTCCTGTTTTTGCTCACCCAGAAACGCTGGTGAAAGTAAAAGATGCTGAAGA
TCAGTTGGGTGCACGAGTGGGTTACATCGAACTGGATCTCAACAGCGGTAAGATCCTTGAGAGTTTTCGC
CCCGAAGAACGTTTTCCAATGATGAGCACTTTTAAAGTTCTGCTATGTGGCGCGGTATTATCCCGTATTG
ACGCCGGGCAAGAGCAACTCGGTCGCCGCATACACTATTCTCAGAATGACTTGGTTGAGTACTCACCAGT
CACAGAAAAGCATCTTACGGATGGCATGACAGTAAGAGAATTATGCAGTGCTGCCATAACCATGAGTGAT
AACACTGCGGCCAACTTACTTCTGACAACGATCGGAGGACCGAAGGAGCTAACCGCTTTTTTGCACAACA
TGGGGGATCATGTAACTCGCCTTGATCGTTGGGAACCGGAGCTGAATGAAGCCATACCAAACGACGAGCG
TGACACCACGATGCCTGTAGCAATGGCAACAACGTTGCGCAAACTATTAACTGGCGAACTACTTACTCTA
GCTTCCCGGCAACAATTAATAGACTGGATGGAGGCGGATAAAGTTGCAGGACCACTTCTGCGCTCGGCCC
TTCCGGCTGGCTGGTTTATTGCTGATAAATCTGGAGCCGGTGAGCGTGGGTCTCGCGGTATCATTGCAGC
ACTGGGGCCAGATGGTAAGCCCTCCCGTATCGTAGTTATCTACACGACGGGGAGTCAGGCAACTATGGAT
GAACGAAATAGACAGATCGCTGAGATAGGTGCCTCACTGATTAAGCATTGGTAACTGTCAGACCAAGTTT
ACTCATATATACTTTAGATTGATTTAAAACTTCATTTTTAATTTAAAAGGATCTAGGTGAAGATCCTTTT
TGATAATCTCATGACCAAAATCCCTTAACGTGAGTTTTCGTTCCACTGAGCGTCAGACCCCGTAGAAAAG
ATCAAAGGATCTTCTTGAGATCCTTTTTTTCTGCGCGTAATCTGCTGCTTGCAAACAAAAAAACCACCGC
TACCAGCGGTGGTTTGTTTGCCGGATCAAGAGCTACCAACTCTTTTTCCGAAGGTAACTGGCTTCAGCAG
AGCGCAGATACCAAATACTGTTCTTCTAGTGTAGCCGTAGTTAGGCCACCACTTCAAGAACTCTGTAGCA
CCGCCTACATACCTCGCTCTGCTAATCCTGTTACCAGTGGCTGCTGCCAGTGGCGATAAGTCGTGTCTTA
CCGGGTTGGACTCAAGACGATAGTTACCGGATAAGGCGCAGCGGTCGGGCTGAACGGGGGGTTCGTGCAC
ACAGCCCAGCTTGGAGCGAACGACCTACACCGAACTGAGATACCTACAGCGTGAGCTATGAGAAAGCGCC
ACGCTTCCCGAAGGGAGAAAGGCGGACAGGTATCCGGTAAGCGGCAGGGTCGGAACAGGAGAGCGCACGA
GGGAGCTTCCAGGGGGAAACGCCTGGTATCTTTATAGTCCTGTCGGGTTTCGCCACCTCTGACTTGAGCG
TCGATTTTTGTGATGCTCGTCAGGGGGGCGGAGCCTATGGAAAAACGCCAGCAACGCGGCCTTTTTACGG
TTCCTGGCCTTTTGCTGGCCTTTTGCTCACATGTTCTTTCCTGCGTTATCCCCTGATTCTGTGGATAACC
GTATTACCGCCTTTGAGTGAGCTGATACCGCTCGCCGCAGCCGAACGACCGAGCGCAGCGAGTCAGTGAG
CGAGGAAGCGGAAGAGCGCCCAATACGCAAACCGCCTCTCCCCGCGCGTTGGCCGATTCATTAATGCAGC
TGGCACGACAGGTTTCCCGACTGGAAAGCGGGCAGTGAGCGCAACGCAATTAATGTGAGTTAGCTCACTC
ATTAGGCACCCCAGGCTTTACACTTTATGCTTCCGGCTCGTATGTTGTGTGGAATTGTGAGCGGATAACA
ATTTCACACAGGAAACAGCTATGACCATGATTACGCCAAGCTCGAAATTAACCCTCACTAAAGGGAACAA
AAGCTGGTACCGGGCCCCCCCTCGAGGTCGACGGTATCGATAAGCTTGATATCGAATTCCTGCAGCCCGG
GGGATCCACTAGTAACGAATCGTCGAAACTCATGTCTTTTTTATATACGCTTTACTTAACCATAGCAGAA
CTCAGCGCACAAGCCCCCGGCTTACGCGGCGGACCCGTCAACTCTATAATAGCGCGCTGAGGAGACAGGT
ATCTACCATCTTCTCTCTTAAAAAGGGGCAGCATTTTCTATGGGTATTTGTCCTTGGTTACGAAAATTGC
AAATTCTCGGGGCCTTTTGAGGTTTGGTCCAATTTTGCCCTTTTAACCTTCTTACTAGGATCAATTTGTG
ATTGCGATAAACTTACCGAATGTATTCTCTTCAAAATGTTCCCCGTATTCGCATTAATCGGTGACTCTAC
CAAGTCGTTTAGTACCGAATTATTGCCGTTATTATTTGTATCGCTAACTGGCGGCTTCTTAGCCGACATT
GATGAAGAAGAAGCCTAGGGTTGATTTGCACGTTGAGCTGCCATCATCTGGGTTAACTTTTTCACCAAAT
CTTTTTCTTCGGCTGTTTGCTTAAGTACTACTCTTTGTTCTTGTAACATACCTAATCCCTCGTTAAACAG
ACCTGTAGTATCGTTAATTTCCACTTTAAAGCCAATGACAAATTTATTGTTTTTATCCCAAATGATCTTG
ATTTCATCTCCGTCTTGTAAAAGGAATTTCGTACCCTGTATCATGCGGTTATTATTTAAATAGCTCACGT
TAGTTCCGGTGTGGCAATACCAAATATCATCTAAACCTTGTGCCGGAGATTCATACATGCTTTTGCCTAC
AGCATGCCTCTTTTTGAAAATGAAGCAATGAACTCGAGACAACCTATTGTCTTCAATTTTACAATTGCAA
TCCTCGGATCTACCAATGAAAAATGGATTCACACCTTGCTGAATCTCCAGGCTTTCTTGAATAATGCTGT
CAGGCAATGGTTTTAAAGTTAAAAACCTACCATTACCCTTTTTCTTTGAGCTCTTGACATTCTCAGTATT
ATTGGAATGTAAAAGTTTTTGTTCTCTAGTTTCTGCTTCAATGCTTTTGGGCTGTGTATATCGAATAGAG
GCGTGTGCGGGTATTTTAAATCCTTGAATTTTTCCATCTTGGTCTTCCTGATCCTGTTCTTGAAGTTGTT
GCTCCATTTGTAATTTCCTTTGCGCTTTGACAAATTCGTATTGAGCATCGTCCATATTTTCTAATAATTT
CTGCTGCGACAACGATTGTGATAAGGATATTTGTGAAAAATCACCATATGATTGTGAGCCCAATGGACTC
ATCTTGATCCAGGGATGATTCAAGGCTTTTGCAGCTGTCGACCTATTATTTGGATCCACCTGTAACAATG
AATCTATGAAATCTCTTGCTTCTTCAGATATCCGGAAATCTTTGAGGGGCCCTTCATGATATGAGCCTCT
TCCAATCTGTTTATATAATTGGTCCTGTGTGCTACCACTAAAAGGTAAGTGGCCCGTTAGGATAACATAC
ACAAGACATCCCATTGACCACATATCCACTAACGAAGAGTACTCATTCCTTTCTTCGTATTCATCAGGAG
ATACGGATGTATCTTTACCTCTGATGACTACAGGTGCCACATATGCCAAAGTGCCACAGAAGGTTTTCAT
AAAAGACCCATTTCCTTGTACTTTTGCCAGACCAAAGTCGGTTATCTTTACCAATACAGGATCGTCTTGT
TCAATAAGAATATTATCGGGCTTTAGGTCACGATGGCTGATGCCCATAGAGTGAATGTATTTTATTGCTG
TGAGTATCTGCCTGGATATCTCCCTCCCAGCATCTTCTCCAACCGCACCATGAGCAGCAACAAAATCCAT
TAAGTCACCACCAGAAACGAACTCCATCACCATATAATAACTCTCAGTATCTTCATAAAATCCTTTCAAT
CGTACTATCCTTGGATGATTGAGCTTTTGCAATACTTCTAACTCTCTTGTCACACCATCCATATTGCCTA
TTACTTTGCGTTTACTTATAATCCTCACCGCGAATGTTTTCCCAGTAGTTCTTTCAATGGCTTTCTTTAC
TGTGGCAAATGCACCCTGGCCCACCACTTCGTCGATAATCGAAAAATCCTTAAAAATACCAGTCTTGTTG
GCCACCATTGATGATGCAGTAGATGATGTAAGACCAGGAGAAGCTATTTTAGAGGTATTTTTCAGGTTAG
ATCTTATGCGATCAACTTTGTTCTGCTCGAGGCACTGCTTAAATTTGTCGTTTATGAAAATGACCAGAGA
TAAAATATCTGATTCCACGCCTACACCAACGGTTATTTCATCACCTTGAGACAGTAACTGATTGCTGTTC
TTCTCGACTTTTTGCCCATTTAACCAGGTCCCATTAGTGGAAATGTCATTCAATAAAAGGTTACCGTCTT
CTCCTAGTAGTATTTGGAAATGCTTATTTGACAGTCTTGAAATGTTTCCTAAATGATAGTCACAGGCTGG
GTTTCTACCAAATGTCCAAACTTTCTTTATGGATCGTTTTTCCTTAAGCACTTGTGAAATATCAGCTGAC
AAATCTCGGATGGGAATTTGACCCGTGGTACAAATGACCCTGCACACAATGTTTTCGCCGATCTGTTCTT
GAGAAAACTTCTCAATCAAAAACCTTTGAGTAGCCTGCGTGGATTGCTGTGTGGGTTGTGTAATATTTTC
CATTTTTAGTTGATGTTGTGTAACACTATCTTTTCTCACTATTCTCTCTTTTGAAGCTTAAGAAAATCGA
ATGCATATACAAAATTAGTTTGTCTTCCAATAATCTCTACCGTCCTTTTCTGCTTTCTTACCTTTTCTTG
ATCAGAGATTTCAAAATGGTAACTTTGGTACCCTTTATCTTCTCAACCTGTACCTTTATTCTATAAATGT
TTTCATTTCCAAGTCTACCCACGGTGATGATTTTTCTGCCAATTTTACGCGTCACTCCCGTTGCCGTATC
AACGCGTCCACACCACCTCACCCTCGAAATGAAAATAAATATGTTAATAGATGCACGTTTCATTGACATC
TGTGACAAACACTTTCCGGCTTAATTAAAAGGAAGCAGGCTATTAATGCACCAACCAAACAAATGATGGT
TCACCTCACGCTGAAATCTCATCTAATAAAGGAAGAATTACTTTGGCATGCTTTATCTCCGTCCTATAGT
TGCCGATACCACGGTAGATAATACAGTATCATTCTAAAAGTACCATTTAGATAGGTGCTGAGCGAACCAA
TAAGTAAGTTTTTGTTTTTTCTCAGTGTTTGCTTTGAATTTACATTGAAATACGTTGTTTTGGACGTACT
ACAATAGCCGCCATAATAGATTTTCGGGTAACTTTTACACTCTTCCCTCTCTTTCACGTGAGTAAGCACA
GAATAAAATCCTAACGGATGTGATAGAACAAAAGGGATATCAATGACAAGAGAGAGGTACTTTATGTTAG
TCGCCTGTGCAGAAAGAACAGTCCACTTTCCCTCAGCGGCCGCTCAATTCGCCCTATAGTGAGTCGTATT
ACAATTCACTGGCCGTCGTTTTACAACGTCGTGACTGGGAAAACCCTGGCGTTACCCAACTTAATCGCCT
TGCAGCACATCCCCCTTTCGCCAGCTGGCGTAATAGCGAAGAGGCCCGCACCGATCGCCCTTCCCAACAG
TTGCGCAGCCTGAATGGCGAATGG
[124 nt withheld, positions 6885-7008]
C
[91 nt withheld, positions 7010-7100]
A
[49 nt withheld, positions 7102-7150]
CCTTTGACGTTGGAGTCCACGTTCTTT
[37 nt withheld, positions 7178-7214]
ACCCTATCTCGGTCTATTCTTTTGATTTATAAGGGATTTTGCCGATTTCGGCCTATTGGTTAAAAAATGA
GCTGATTTAACAAAAATTTAACGCGAATTTTAACAAAATATTAACGCTTACAATTTCCTGATGCGGTATT
TTCTCCTTACGCATCTGTGCGGTATTTCACACCGCATAGATCCGTCGAGTTCAAGAGAAAAAAAAAGAAA
AAGCAAAAAGAAAAAAGGAAAGCGCGCCTCGTTCAGAATGACACGTATAGAATGATGCATTACCTTGTCA
TCTTCAGTATCATACTGTTCGTATACATACTTACTGACATTCATAGGTATACATATATACACATGTATAT
ATATCGTATGCTGCAGCTTTAAATAATCGGTGTCACTACATAAGAACACCTTTGGTGGAGGGAACATCGT
TGGTACCATTGGGCGAGGTGGCTTCTCTTATGGCAACCGCAAGAGCCTTGAACGCACTCTCACTACGGTG
ATGATCATTCTTGCCTCGCAGACAATCAACGTGGAGGGTAATTCTGCTAGCCTCTGCAAAGCTTTCAAGA
AAATGCGGGATCATCTCGCAAGAGAGATCTCCTACTTTCTCCCTTTGCAAACCAAGTTCGACAACTGCGT
ACGGCCTGTTCGAAAGATCTACCACCGCTCTGGAAAGTGCCTCATCCAAAGGCGCAAATCCTGATCCAAA
CCTTTTTACTCCACGCACGGCCCCTAGGGCCTCTTTAAAAGCTTGACCGAGAGCAATCCCGCAGTCTTCA
GTGGTGTGATGGTCGTCTATGTGTAAGTCACCAATGCACTCAACGATTAGCGACCAGCCGGAATGCTTGG
CCAGAGCATGTATCATATGGTCCAGAAACCCTATACCTGTGTGGACGTTAATCACTTGCGATTGTGTGGC
CTGTTCTGCTACTGCTTCTGCCTCTTTTTCTGGGAAGATCGAGTGCTCTATCGCTAGGGGACCACCCTTT
AAAGAGATCGCAATCTGAATCTTGGTTTCATTTGTAATACGCTTTACTAGGGCTTTCTGCTCTGTCATCT
TTGCCTTCGTTTATCTTGCCTGCTCATTTTTTAGTATATTCTTCGAAGAAATCACATTACTTTATATAAT
GTATAATTCATTATGTGATAATGCCAATCGCTAAGAAAAAAAAAGAGTCATCCGCTAGGTGG
